>Addgene plasmid #91950 | pET28a-baPrs-hdNadV | depositor full sequence | sequence record 176682 | pET28a-baPrs-hdNadV sequence 7706 bps
ATCCGGATATAGTTCCTCCTTTCAGCAAAAAACCCCTCAAGACCCGTTTAGAGGCCCCAAGGGGTTATGC
TAGTTATTGCTCAGCGGTGGCAGCAGCCAACTCAGCTTCCTTTCGGGCTTTGTTAGCAGCCGGATCTCAG
TGGTGGTGGTGGTGGTGCTCGAGTCACAGGGTCGTGCGGCTAACCAGCAGGTTCTGACGGATTTCATCAA
AGTCGGTCTGACGCAGCAGTTTACCATCTTCGAACAGCAGTTCCAGCAGGTCATCTGAAAAGTCATCGGC
GGACGTCAGGCCGTCCACATAGGTATCGCGGCTCAGAACTTTCACACGACCTTTCTGCGATTTTTTGAAG
CCGTCATCGGTTTTCGGGTTTTTGAAGATGGCTTTTTCTTCACCGTTGATCGTAATGCTGGTAGCTTTCA
GTGCAAAGCCCAGCGTATCGCGGGTATTACGTTGGTAGGTCTGCGCACCCACGCCGAAGACGATGTTACT
AGAGGCAAAACCTTTCGCTTGCAGGCCTTCCAGGATTTTGAACATTTTTTCGTACGTAACACCGTCGCCA
TAGATTGCACCAATGTGCGGATTGATAACTTTATAGCCTTTCTGGTTCACGGTACCGCCAAAGATATCCC
ACAGACATTCAATCAGACCTTTGCGTTCATGTTCCGTGTCGGCGGTCGGATCACCGCAGATAATCGCGAA
AAAGTTGCCGCTATCCGGGCGAATCACCAGACGAGCGTTTTCCGGACGTGCGATAATTTCCTGTTTCAGC
AGCGGCAGATTCACGGTGATGTTGTGCCAAAAGTCCGTGGTATCACTGACAATAGACAGCATGTTATGCG
GGAATTTAGCCATCAGATAGCGAAACGTGCTCAGTTCATCGACGCCGTGGCTCGACATAACGCTATGTTC
CGATGCCGGGATGCTGGTACCAATCAGTGAGGAACTGCCGTAATAGGCTTCAACGAATGACAGCGCCGGA
ATCGTATCGGTACCCAGAAAGGACGTCAGATGACCGGCGCCGCTGGTTTCCGCCGATTCCAGAGAGCTCA
TGCCGCGCATTGAGAAGTCGTGGGATTGAAACGGCACATGTTCCTGATTATCACACGTTTCGTTAGCGAA
TTTGATCAGTGCGGTACGGTAGGCAAACGCAATTGACGCGCTGGTCATCGGCTGCCACAGACTGACATTG
ATCAGCGTTTCCAGATAGTTGGTCAGCCAAAAGAAATCAGAATGCGTATTTTCGATGGTCATGACCGGAA
CTTTAATAGCAACGGTTTTACCTTCCGGAATTGCTTTGATACGAATCGGCAGGTAACCCAGTTCGTGCAG
TTTGGCGATATGTTCGCCCGTGTCTTCCAGCTGCAGGGTTTTTTCAATAAACGCACTATATTCGGTCACG
ACGTCGTGTTTATCACGGCTGAAAAAGTTATCGTTGAAGTAATGGATCAGGTATTTGATGATGAAAGCTT
GGAAGCCGAAGCTAACCACTTGGGTCAGGTACGGTGCCTGTTCGTTCGAACGCGGCGTAAAGGTACTATA
GATAATCTGAGAGCATTCCGGATACATAATACGATGAGAGGTTTTGTAGAAGTCGCACAGCAGGGACGGG
ATTGCCGAGGCGCGTGAGGAGTAGTTCAGCAGATTGTCCATGGTTACTATTCGGTTTAAACTTTCGGTTT
AGCTGAATAAATAGCTGACAGATTGTTTCTCGTGAACGCGGATAATCGCTTCAGCCAGAAGCGGTCCGAC
AGAAAGCTGTTTAAAGCGTTCGATTTTTTTCTCCTCAGGAAGCTTAATGCTGTTCGTCACGACAAGCTCC
TTGATTTTAGAGTTATTGATCCGCTCAACGGCAGGGCCTGACAATACAGGGTGCGTACAGCATGCATACA
CTTCCGCAGCTCCGTTTTCAACCAGCGCGTTTGCGGCAAGTGTGATTGTGCCGGCCGTATCAATAATATC
ATCGATCAGAATCGCTGTTTTTCCTTCCACGTTACCGACGATGTTCATCACTTCTACCTCATTCGGTCTA
GGACGGCGTTTGTCGATAATCGCGATCGGCGCTTTCAGACGGTCCGCAAGTTTGCGGGCGCGCGTCACAC
CGCCGTGGTCAGGTGAAACAATAACAATATCTTTCAAGTCTTTACCTTCAAAATAATGGCCTAAAATCGG
AACACCCATTAAGTGGTCAATCGGAATATCAAAGAAACCTTGAATTTGCGGCGCGTGTATATCAAGTGCG
ATTACGCGTGTCGCTCCCGCTGTTTCAAGCAGGTTTGCAAAAAGTTTTGCCGTAATCGGTTCACGTGATC
TTGCTTTTCTGTCCTGGCGCGCATAACCGTAGTACGGGATGACAATGTTGATTGTTTTCGCGGAAGCGCG
CTTTAAAGCGTCAACCATAATCAGCAATTCCATGATGTGCTCGTTGACCGGCGCACTTGTAGACTGGATG
ATGTAGCAATCACAGCCGCGAATACTTTCTTCTATGTTGATCTGGACCTCTCCGTCACTAAATCTTGTAA
CAGAGCACTTTCCTAATTGAACTCCTACATTATCCGCGATTTCTTTTGCAAGTTCTGGATTTGAATTCAA
AGAAAAAATCTTTAAATTCTTATCTCCGTATTCGTTAGACATCGTGCCTATATCTCCTTCTTAAAGTTAA
ACAAAATTATTTCTAGAGGGGAATTGTTATCCGCTCACAATTCCCCTATAGTGAGTCGTATTAATTTCGC
GGGATCGAGATCTCGATCCTCTACGCCGGACGCATCGTGGCCGGCATCACCGGCGCCACAGGTGCGGTTG
CTGGCGCCTATATCGCCGACATCACCGATGGGGAAGATCGGGCTCGCCACTTCGGGCTCATGAGCGCTTG
TTTCGGCGTGGGTATGGTGGCAGGCCCCGTGGCCGGGGGACTGTTGGGCGCCATCTCCTTGCATGCACCA
TTCCTTGCGGCGGCGGTGCTCAACGGCCTCAACCTACTACTGGGCTGCTTCCTAATGCAGGAGTCGCATA
AGGGAGAGCGTCGAGATCCCGGACACCATCGAATGGCGCAAAACCTTTCGCGGTATGGCATGATAGCGCC
CGGAAGAGAGTCAATTCAGGGTGGTGAATGTGAAACCAGTAACGTTATACGATGTCGCAGAGTATGCCGG
TGTCTCTTATCAGACCGTTTCCCGCGTGGTGAACCAGGCCAGCCACGTTTCTGCGAAAACGCGGGAAAAA
GTGGAAGCGGCGATGGCGGAGCTGAATTACATTCCCAACCGCGTGGCACAACAACTGGCGGGCAAACAGT
CGTTGCTGATTGGCGTTGCCACCTCCAGTCTGGCCCTGCACGCGCCGTCGCAAATTGTCGCGGCGATTAA
ATCTCGCGCCGATCAACTGGGTGCCAGCGTGGTGGTGTCGATGGTAGAACGAAGCGGCGTCGAAGCCTGT
AAAGCGGCGGTGCACAATCTTCTCGCGCAACGCGTCAGTGGGCTGATCATTAACTATCCGCTGGATGACC
AGGATGCCATTGCTGTGGAAGCTGCCTGCACTAATGTTCCGGCGTTATTTCTTGATGTCTCTGACCAGAC
ACCCATCAACAGTATTATTTTCTCCCATGAAGACGGTACGCGACTGGGCGTGGAGCATCTGGTCGCATTG
GGTCACCAGCAAATCGCGCTGTTAGCGGGCCCATTAAGTTCTGTCTCGGCGCGTCTGCGTCTGGCTGGCT
GGCATAAATATCTCACTCGCAATCAAATTCAGCCGATAGCGGAACGGGAAGGCGACTGGAGTGCCATGTC
CGGTTTTCAACAAACCATGCAAATGCTGAATGAGGGCATCGTTCCCACTGCGATGCTGGTTGCCAACGAT
CAGATGGCGCTGGGCGCAATGCGCGCCATTACCGAGTCCGGGCTGCGCGTTGGTGCGGATATCTCGGTAG
TGGGATACGACGATACCGAAGACAGCTCATGTTATATCCCGCCGTTAACCACCATCAAACAGGATTTTCG
CCTGCTGGGGCAAACCAGCGTGGACCGCTTGCTGCAACTCTCTCAGGGCCAGGCGGTGAAGGGCAATCAG
CTGTTGCCCGTCTCACTGGTGAAAAGAAAAACCACCCTGGCGCCCAATACGCAAACCGCCTCTCCCCGCG
CGTTGGCCGATTCATTAATGCAGCTGGCACGACAGGTTTCCCGACTGGAAAGCGGGCAGTGAGCGCAACG
CAATTAATGTAAGTTAGCTCACTCATTAGGCACCGGGATCTCGACCGATGCCCTTGAGAGCCTTCAACCC
AGTCAGCTCCTTCCGGTGGGCGCGGGGCATGACTATCGTCGCCGCACTTATGACTGTCTTCTTTATCATG
CAACTCGTAGGACAGGTGCCGGCAGCGCTCTGGGTCATTTTCGGCGAGGACCGCTTTCGCTGGAGCGCGA
CGATGATCGGCCTGTCGCTTGCGGTATTCGGAATCTTGCACGCCCTCGCTCAAGCCTTCGTCACTGGTCC
CGCCACCAAACGTTTCGGCGAGAAGCAGGCCATTATCGCCGGCATGGCGGCCCCACGGGTGCGCATGATC
GTGCTCCTGTCGTTGAGGACCCGGCTAGGCTGGCGGGGTTGCCTTACTGGTTAGCAGAATGAATCACCGA
TACGCGAGCGAACGTGAAGCGACTGCTGCTGCAAAACGTCTGCGACCTGAGCAACAACATGAATGGTCTT
CGGTTTCCGTGTTTCGTAAAGTCTGGAAACGCGGAAGTCAGCGCCCTGCACCATTATGTTCCGGATCTGC
ATCGCAGGATGCTGCTGGCTACCCTGTGGAACACCTACATCTGTATTAACGAAGCGCTGGCATTGACCCT
GAGTGATTTTTCTCTGGTCCCGCCGCATCCATACCGCCAGTTGTTTACCCTCACAACGTTCCAGTAACCG
GGCATGTTCATCATCAGTAACCCGTATCGTGAGCATCCTCTCTCGTTTCATCGGTATCATTACCCCCATG
AACAGAAATCCCCCTTACACGGAGGCATCAGTGACCAAACAGGAAAAAACCGCCCTTAACATGGCCCGCT
TTATCAGAAGCCAGACATTAACGCTTCTGGAGAAACTCAACGAGCTGGACGCGGATGAACAGGCAGACAT
CTGTGAATCGCTTCACGACCACGCTGATGAGCTTTACCGCAGCTGCCTCGCGCGTTTCGGTGATGACGGT
GAAAACCTCTGACACATGCAGCTCCCGGAGACGGTCACAGCTTGTCTGTAAGCGGATGCCGGGAGCAGAC
AAGCCCGTCAGGGCGCGTCAGCGGGTGTTGGCGGGTGTCGGGGCGCAGCCATGACCCAGTCACGTAGCGA
TAGCGGAGTGTATACTGGCTTAACTATGCGGCATCAGAGCAGATTGTACTGAGAGTGCACCATATATGCG
GTGTGAAATACCGCACAGATGCGTAAGGAGAAAATACCGCATCAGGCGCTCTTCCGCTTCCTCGCTCACT
GACTCGCTGCGCTCGGTCGTTCGGCTGCGGCGAGCGGTATCAGCTCACTCAAAGGCGGTAATACGGTTAT
CCACAGAATCAGGGGATAACGCAGGAAAGAACATGTGAGCAAAAGGCCAGCAAAAGGCCAGGAACCGTAA
AAAGGCCGCGTTGCTGGCGTTTTTCCATAGGCTCCGCCCCCCTGACGAGCATCACAAAAATCGACGCTCA
AGTCAGAGGTGGCGAAACCCGACAGGACTATAAAGATACCAGGCGTTTCCCCCTGGAAGCTCCCTCGTGC
GCTCTCCTGTTCCGACCCTGCCGCTTACCGGATACCTGTCCGCCTTTCTCCCTTCGGGAAGCGTGGCGCT
TTCTCATAGCTCACGCTGTAGGTATCTCAGTTCGGTGTAGGTCGTTCGCTCCAAGCTGGGCTGTGTGCAC
GAACCCCCCGTTCAGCCCGACCGCTGCGCCTTATCCGGTAACTATCGTCTTGAGTCCAACCCGGTAAGAC
ACGACTTATCGCCACTGGCAGCAGCCACTGGTAACAGGATTAGCAGAGCGAGGTATGTAGGCGGTGCTAC
AGAGTTCTTGAAGTGGTGGCCTAACTACGGCTACACTAGAAGGACAGTATTTGGTATCTGCGCTCTGCTG
AAGCCAGTTACCTTCGGAAAAAGAGTTGGTAGCTCTTGATCCGGCAAACAAACCACCGCTGGTAGCGGTG
GTTTTTTTGTTTGCAAGCAGCAGATTACGCGCAGAAAAAAAGGATCTCAAGAAGATCCTTTGATCTTTTC
TACGGGGTCTGACGCTCAGTGGAACGAAAACTCACGTTAAGGGATTTTGGTCATGAACAATAAAACTGTC
TGCTTACATAAACAGTAATACAAGGGGTGTTATGAGCCATATTCAACGGGAAACGTCTTGCTCTAGGCCG
CGATTAAATTCCAACATGGATGCTGATTTATATGGGTATAAATGGGCTCGCGATAATGTCGGGCAATCAG
GTGCGACAATCTATCGATTGTATGGGAAGCCCGATGCGCCAGAGTTGTTTCTGAAACATGGCAAAGGTAG
CGTTGCCAATGATGTTACAGATGAGATGGTCAGACTAAACTGGCTGACGGAATTTATGCCTCTTCCGACC
ATCAAGCATTTTATCCGTACTCCTGATGATGCATGGTTACTCACCACTGCGATCCCCGGGAAAACAGCAT
TCCAGGTATTAGAAGAATATCCTGATTCAGGTGAAAATATTGTTGATGCGCTGGCAGTGTTCCTGCGCCG
GTTGCATTCGATTCCTGTTTGTAATTGTCCTTTTAACAGCGATCGCGTATTTCGTCTCGCTCAGGCGCAA
TCACGAATGAATAACGGTTTGGTTGATGCGAGTGATTTTGATGACGAGCGTAATGGCTGGCCTGTTGAAC
AAGTCTGGAAAGAAATGCATAAACTTTTGCCATTCTCACCGGATTCAGTCGTCACTCATGGTGATTTCTC
ACTTGATAACCTTATTTTTGACGAGGGGAAATTAATAGGTTGTATTGATGTTGGACGAGTCGGAATCGCA
GACCGATACCAGGATCTTGCCATCCTATGGAACTGCCTCGGTGAGTTTTCTCCTTCATTACAGAAACGGC
TTTTTCAAAAATATGGTATTGATAATCCTGATATGAATAAATTGCAGTTTCATTTGATGCTCGATGAGTT
TTTCTAAGAATTAATTCATGAGCGGATACATATTTGAATGTATTTAGAAAAATAAACAAATAGGGGTTCC
GCGCACATTTCCCCGAAAAGTGCCACCTGAAATTGTAAACGTTAATATTTTGTTAAAATTCGCGTTAAAT
TTTTGTTAAATCAGCTCATTTTTTAACCAATAGGCCGAAATCGGCAAAATCCCTTATAAATCAAAAGAAT
AGACCGAGATAGGGT
[37 nt withheld, positions 7366-7402]
AAAGAACGTGGACTCCAACGTCAAAGG
[49 nt withheld, positions 7430-7478]
T
[91 nt withheld, positions 7480-7570]
G
[124 nt withheld, positions 7572-7695]
CCCATTCGCCA
Features (pLannotate 1.2.2; 19 found; start..end, strand, type, name):
     26..73      -  terminator     T7 terminator: transcription terminator for bacteriophage T7 RNA polymerase
     81..130     -  CDS            SET1 (fragment): solubility-enhancement tag derived from T7 phage gene 10B
    140..157     -  CDS            9xHis (fragment): 9xHis affinity tag
   1682..2632    -  CDS            prs: KPRS_BACSU - Experimental evidence at protein level: Swiss-Prot protein existence level 1. Involved in the biosynthesis of the central metabolite phospho-alpha-D-ribosyl-1-pyrophosphate (PRPP) via the transfer of pyrophosphoryl group from ATP to 1-hydroxyl of ribose-5-phosphate (Rib- 5-P). From Bacillus subtilis (strain 168).
   2643..2665    -  RBS            RBS: efficient ribosome binding site from bacteriophage T7 gene 10 (Olins and Rangwala, 1989)
   2680..2704    -  protein_bind   lac operator: The lac repressor binds to the lac operator to inhibit transcription in E. coli. This inhibition can be relieved by adding lactose or isopropyl-β-D-thiogalactopyranoside (IPTG). lac repressor encoded by lacI
   2705..2723    -  promoter       T7 promoter: promoter for bacteriophage T7 RNA polymerase
   2745..3024    +  CDS            TcR (fragment): tetracycline efflux protein; tet; confers resistance to tetracycline
   3032..3109    +  promoter       lacI promoter: lacI
   3110..4192    +  CDS            lacI: lac repressor; lacI; The lac repressor binds to the lac operator to inhibit transcription in E. coli. This inhibition can be relieved by adding lactose or isopropyl-β-D-thiogalactopyranoside (IPTG).
   4205..4226    +  protein_bind   CAP binding site: CAP binding activates transcription in the presence of cAMP. E. coli catabolite activator protein
   4241..4532    +  CDS            TcR (fragment): tetracycline efflux protein; tet; confers resistance to tetracycline
   4604..4984    -  CDS            YPB1_ECOLX: Protein predicted: Swiss-Prot protein existence level 4. From Escherichia coli.
   5001..5192    +  CDS            rop: Rop protein, which maintains plasmids at low copy number; rop
   5294..5436    +  misc_feature   bom: basis of mobility region from pBR322
   5622..6210    -  rep_origin     ori: high-copy-number ColE1/pMB1/pBR322/pUC origin of replication
   6332..7147    +  CDS            KanR: aminoglycoside phosphotransferase; aph(3')-Ia; confers resistance to kanamycin in bacteria or G418 (Geneticin®) in eukaryotes
   7156..7213    -  promoter       AmpR promoter (fragment): bla
   7240..7695    -  rep_origin     f1 ori (sequence partly withheld): f1 bacteriophage origin of replication; arrow indicates direction of (+) strand synthesis
