>Addgene plasmid #91950 | pET28a-baPrs-hdNadV | addgene full sequence | sequence record 194125 | Addgene NGS Result
CGCCAATCCGGATATAGTTCCTCCTTTCAGCAAAAAACCCCTCAAGACCCGTTTAGAGGCCCCAAGGGGT
TATGCTAGTTATTGCTCAGCGGTGGCAGCAGCCAACTCAGCTTCCTTTCGGGCTTTGTTAGCAGCCGGAT
CTCAGTGGTGGTGGTGGTGGTGCTCGAGTCACAGGGTCGTGCGGCTAACCAGCAGGTTCTGACGGATTTC
ATCAAAGTCGGTCTGACGCAGCAGTTTACCATCTTCGAACAGCAGTTCCAGCAGGTCATCTGAAAAGTCA
TCGGCGGACGTCAGGCCGTCCACATAGGTATCGCGGCTCAGAACTTTCACACGACCTTTCTGCGATTTTT
TGAAGCCGTCATCGGTTTTCGGGTTTTTGAAGATGGCTTTTTCTTCACCGTTGATCGTAATGCTGGTAGC
TTTCAGTGCAAAGCCCAGCGTATCGCGGGTATTACGTTGGTAGGTCTGCGCACCCACGCCGAAGACGATG
TTACTAGAGGCAAAACCTTTCGCTTGCAGGCCTTCCAGGATTTTGAACATTTTTTCGTACGTAACACCGT
CGCCATAGATTGCACCAATGTGCGGATTGATAACTTTATAGCCTTTCTGGTTCACGGTACCGCCAAAGAT
ATCCCACAGACATTCAATCAGACCTTTGCGTTCATGTTCCGTGTCGGCGGTCGGATCACCGCAGATAATC
GCGAAAAAGTTGCCGCTATCCGGGCGAATCACCAGACGAGCGTTTTCCGGACGTGCGATAATTTCCTGTT
TCAGCAGCGGCAGATTCACGGTGATGTTGTGCCAAAAGTCCGTGGTATCACTGACAATAGACAGCATGTT
ATGCGGGAATTTAGCCATCAGATAGCGAAACGTGCTCAGTTCATCGACGCCGTGGCTCGACATAACGCTA
TGTTCCGATGCCGGGATGCTGGTACCAATCAGTGAGGAACTGCCGTAATAGGCTTCAACGAATGACAGCG
CCGGAATCGTATCGGTACCCAGAAAGGACGTCAGATGACCGGCGCCGCTGGTTTCCGCCGATTCCAGAGA
GCTCATGCCGCGCATTGAGAAGTCGTGGGATTGAAACGGCACATGTTCCTGATTATCACACGTTTCGTTA
GCGAATTTGATCAGTGCGGTACGGTAGGCAAACGCAATTGACGCGCTGGTCATCGGCTGCCACAGACTGA
CATTGATCAGCGTTTCCAGATAGTTGGTCAGCCAAAAGAAATCAGAATGCGTATTTTCGATGGTCATGAC
CGGAACTTTAATAGCAACGGTTTTACCTTCCGGAATTGCTTTGATACGAATCGGCAGGTAACCCAGTTCG
TGCAGTTTGGCGATATGTTCGCCCGTGTCTTCCAGCTGCAGGGTTTTTTCAATAAACGCACTATATTCGG
TCACGACGTCGTGTTTATCACGGCTGAAAAAGTTATCGTTGAAGTAATGGATCAGGTATTTGATGATGAA
AGCTTGGAAGCCGAAGCTAACCACTTGGGTCAGGTACGGTGCCTGTTCGTTCGAACGCGGCGTAAAGGTA
CTATAGATAATCTGAGAGCATTCCGGATACATAATACGATGAGAGGTTTTGTAGAAGTCGCACAGCAGGG
ACGGGATTGCCGAGGCGCGTGAGGAGTAGTTCAGCAGATTGTCCATGGTTACTATTCGGTTTAAACTTTC
GGTTTAGCTGAATAAATAGCTGACAGATTGTTTCTCGTGAACGCGGATAATCGCTTCAGCCAGAAGCGGT
CCGACAGAAAGCTGTTTAAAGCGTTCGATTTTTTTCTCCTCAGGAAGCTTAATGCTGTTCGTCACGACAA
GCTCCTTGATTTTAGAGTTATTGATCCGCTCAACGGCAGGGCCTGACAATACAGGGTGCGTACAGCATGC
ATACACTTCCGCAGCTCCGTTTTCAACCAGCGCGTTTGCGGCAAGTGTGATTGTGCCGGCCGTATCAATA
ATATCATCGATCAGAATCGCTGTTTTTCCTTCCACGTTACCGACGATGTTCATCACTTCTACCTCATTCG
GTCTAGGACGGCGTTTGTCGATAATCGCGATCGGCGCTTTCAGACGGTCCGCAAGTTTGCGGGCGCGCGT
CACACCGCCGTGGTCAGGTGAAACAATAACAATATCTTTCAAGTCTTTACCTTCAAAATAATGGCCTAAA
ATCGGAACACCCATTAAGTGGTCAATCGGAATATCAAAGAAACCTTGAATTTGCGGCGCGTGTATATCAA
GTGCGATTACGCGTGTCGCTCCCGCTGTTTCAAGCAGGTTTGCAAAAAGTTTTGCCGTAATCGGTTCACG
TGATCTTGCTTTTCTGTCCTGGCGCGCATAACCGTAGTACGGGATGACAATGTTGATTGTTTTCGCGGAA
GCGCGCTTTAAAGCGTCAACCATAATCAGCAATTCCATGATGTGCTCGTTGACCGGCGCACTTGTAGACT
GGATGATGTAGCAATCACAGCCGCGAATACTTTCTTCTATGTTGATCTGGACCTCTCCGTCACTAAATCT
TGTAACAGAGCACTTTCCTAATTGAACTCCTACATTATCCGCGATTTCTTTTGCAAGTTCTGGATTTGAA
TTCAAAGAAAAAATCTTTAAATTCTTATCTCCGTATTCGTTAGACATCGTGCCTATATCTCCTTCTTAAA
GTTAAACAAAATTATTTCTAGAGGGGAATTGTTATCCGCTCACAATTCCCCTATAGTGAGTCGTATTAAT
TTCGCGGGATCGAGATCTCGATCCTCTACGCCGGACGCATCGTGGCCGGCATCACCGGCGCCACAGGTGC
GGTTGCTGGCGCCTATATCGCCGACATCACCGATGGGGAAGATCGGGCTCGCCACTTCGGGCTCATGAGC
GCTTGTTTCGGCGTGGGTATGGTGGCAGGCCCCGTGGCCGGGGGACTGTTGGGCGCCATCTCCTTGCATG
CACCATTCCTTGCGGCGGCGGTGCTCAACGGCCTCAACCTACTACTGGGCTGCTTCCTAATGCAGGAGTC
GCATAAGGGAGAGCGTCGAGATCCCGGACACCATCGAATGGCGCAAAACCTTTCGCGGTATGGCATGATA
GCGCCCGGAAGAGAGTCAATTCAGGGTGGTGAATGTGAAACCAGTAACGTTATACGATGTCGCAGAGTAT
GCCGGTGTCTCTTATCAGACCGTTTCCCGCGTGGTGAACCAGGCCAGCCACGTTTCTGCGAAAACGCGGG
AAAAAGTGGAAGCGGCGATGGCGGAGCTGAATTACATTCCCAACCGCGTGGCACAACAACTGGCGGGCAA
ACAGTCGTTGCTGATTGGCGTTGCCACCTCCAGTCTGGCCCTGCACGCGCCGTCGCAAATTGTCGCGGCG
ATTAAATCTCGCGCCGATCAACTGGGTGCCAGCGTGGTGGTGTCGATGGTAGAACGAAGCGGCGTCGAAG
CCTGTAAAGCGGCGGTGCACAATCTTCTCGCGCAACGCGTCAGTGGGCTGATCATTAACTATCCGCTGGA
TGACCAGGATGCCATTGCTGTGGAAGCTGCCTGCACTAATGTTCCGGCGTTATTTCTTGATGTCTCTGAC
CAGACACCCATCAACAGTATTATTTTCTCCCATGAAGACGGTACGCGACTGGGCGTGGAGCATCTGGTCG
CATTGGGTCACCAGCAAATCGCGCTGTTAGCGGGCCCATTAAGTTCTGTCTCGGCGCGTCTGCGTCTGGC
TGGCTGGCATAAATATCTCACTCGCAATCAAATTCAGCCGATAGCGGAACGGGAAGGCGACTGGAGTGCC
ATGTCCGGTTTTCAACAAACCATGCAAATGCTGAATGAGGGCATCGTTCCCACTGCGATGCTGGTTGCCA
ACGATCAGATGGCGCTGGGCGCAATGCGCGCCATTACCGAGTCCGGGCTGCGCGTTGGTGCGGATATCTC
GGTAGTGGGATACGACGATACCGAAGACAGCTCATGTTATATCCCGCCGTTAACCACCATCAAACAGGAT
TTTCGCCTGCTGGGGCAAACCAGCGTGGACCGCTTGCTGCAACTCTCTCAGGGCCAGGCGGTGAAGGGCA
ATCAGCTGTTGCCCGTCTCACTGGTGAAAAGAAAAACCACCCTGGCGCCCAATACGCAAACCGCCTCTCC
CCGCGCGTTGGCCGATTCATTAATGCAGCTGGCACGACAGGTTTCCCGACTGGAAAGCGGGCAGTGAGCG
CAACGCAATTAATGTAAGTTAGCTCACTCATTAGGCACCGGGATCTCGACCGATGCCCTTGAGAGCCTTC
AACCCAGTCAGCTCCTTCCGGTGGGCGCGGGGCATGACTATCGTCGCCGCACTTATGACTGTCTTCTTTA
TCATGCAACTCGTAGGACAGGTGCCGGCAGCGCTCTGGGTCATTTTCGGCGAGGACCGCTTTCGCTGGAG
CGCGACGATGATCGGCCTGTCGCTTGCGGTATTCGGAATCTTGCACGCCCTCGCTCAAGCCTTCGTCACT
GGTCCCGCCACCAAACGTTTCGGCGAGAAGCAGGCCATTATCGCCGGCATGGCGGCCCCACGGGTGCGCA
TGATCGTGCTCCTGTCGTTGAGGACCCGGCTAGGCTGGCGGGGTTGCCTTACTGGTTAGCAGAATGAATC
ACCGATACGCGAGCGAACGTGAAGCGACTGCTGCTGCAAAACGTCTGCGACCTGAGCAACAACATGAATG
GTCTTCGGTTTCCGTGTTTCGTAAAGTCTGGAAACGCGGAAGTCAGCGCCCTGCACCATTATGTTCCGGA
TCTGCATCGCAGGATGCTGCTGGCTACCCTGTGGAACACCTACATCTGTATTAACGAAGCGCTGGCATTG
ACCCTGAGTGATTTTTCTCTGGTCCCGCCGCATCCATACCGCCAGTTGTTTACCCTCACAACGTTCCAGT
AACCGGGCATGTTCATCATCAGTAACCCGTATCGTGAGCATCCTCTCTCGTTTCATCGGTATCATTACCC
CCATGAACAGAAATCCCCCTTACACGGAGGCATCAGTGACCAAACAGGAAAAAACCGCCCTTAACATGGC
CCGCTTTATCAGAAGCCAGACATTAACGCTTCTGGAGAAACTCAACGAGCTGGACGCGGATGAACAGGCA
GACATCTGTGAATCGCTTCACGACCACGCTGATGAGCTTTACCGCAGCTGCCTCGCGCGTTTCGGTGATG
ACGGTGAAAACCTCTGACACATGCAGCTCCCGGAGACGGTCACAGCTTGTCTGTAAGCGGATGCCGGGAG
CAGACAAGCCCGTCAGGGCGCGTCAGCGGGTGTTGGCGGGTGTCGGGGCGCAGCCATGACCCAGTCACGT
AGCGATAGCGGAGTGTATACTGGCTTAACTATGCGGCATCAGAGCAGATTGTACTGAGAGTGCACCATTG
CGGTGTGAAATACCGCACAGATGCGTAAGGAGAAAATACCGCATCAGGCGCTCTTCCGCTTCCTCGCTCA
CTGACTCGCTGCGCTCGGTCGTTCGGCTGCGGCGAGCGGTATCAGCTCACTCAAAGGCGGTAATACGGTT
ATCCACAGAATCAGGGGATAACGCAGGAAAGAACATGTGAGCAAAAGGCCAGCAAAAGGCCAGGAACCGT
AAAAAGGCCGCGTTGCTGGCGTTTTTCCATAGGCTCCGCCCCCCTGACGAGCATCACAAAAATCGACGCT
CAAGTCAGAGGTGGCGAAACCCGACAGGACTATAAAGATACCAGGCGTTTCCCCCTGGAAGCTCCCTCGT
GCGCTCTCCTGTTCCGACCCTGCCGCTTACCGGATACCTGTCCGCCTTTCTCCCTTCGGGAAGCGTGGCG
CTTTCTCATAGCTCACGCTGTAGGTATCTCAGTTCGGTGTAGGTCGTTCGCTCCAAGCTGGGCTGTGTGC
ACGAACCCCCCGTTCAGCCCGACCGCTGCGCCTTATCCGGTAACTATCGTCTTGAGTCCAACCCGGTAAG
ACACGACTTATCGCCACTGGCAGCAGCCACTGGTAACAGGATTAGCAGAGCGAGGTATGTAGGCGGTGCT
ACAGAGTTCTTGAAGTGGTGGCCTAACTACGGCTACACTAGAAGGACAGTATTTGGTATCTGCGCTCTGC
TGAAGCCAGTTACCTTCGGAAAAAGAGTTGGTAGCTCTTGATCCGGCAAACAAACCACCGCTGGTAGCGG
TGGTTTTTTTGTTTGCAAGCAGCAGATTACGCGCAGAAAAAAAGGATCTCAAGAAGATCCTTTGATCTTT
TCTACGGGGTCTGACGCTCAGTGGAACGAAAACTCACGTTAAGGGATTTTGGTCATGAACAATAAAACTG
TCTGCTTACATAAACAGTAATACAAGGGGTGTTATGAGCCATATTCAACGGGAAACGTCTTGCTCTAGGC
CGCGATTAAATTCCAACATGGATGCTGATTTATATGGGTATAAATGGGCTCGCGATAATGTCGGGCAATC
AGGTGCGACAATCTATCGATTGTATGGGAAGCCCGATGCGCCAGAGTTGTTTCTGAAACATGGCAAAGGT
AGCGTTGCCAATGATGTTACAGATGAGATGGTCAGACTAAACTGGCTGACGGAATTTATGCCTCTTCCGA
CCATCAAGCATTTTATCCGTACTCCTGATGATGCATGGTTACTCACCACTGCGATCCCCGGGAAAACAGC
ATTCCAGGTATTAGAAGAATATCCTGATTCAGGTGAAAATATTGTTGATGCGCTGGCAGTGTTCCTGCGC
CGGTTGCATTCGATTCCTGTTTGTAATTGTCCTTTTAACAGCGATCGCGTATTTCGTCTCGCTCAGGCGC
AATCACGAATGAATAACGGTTTGGTTGATGCGAGTGATTTTGATGACGAGCGTAATGGCTGGCCTGTTGA
ACAAGTCTGGAAAGAAATGCATAAACTTTTGCCATTCTCACCGGATTCAGTCGTCACTCATGGTGATTTC
TCACTTGATAACCTTATTTTTGACGAGGGGAAATTAATAGGTTGTATTGATGTTGGACGAGTCGGAATCG
CAGACCGATACCAGGATCTTGCCATCCTATGGAACTGCCTCGGTGAGTTTTCTCCTTCATTACAGAAACG
GCTTTTTCAAAAATATGGTATTGATAATCCTGATATGAATAAATTGCAGTTTCATTTGATGCTCGATGAG
TTTTTCTAAGAATTAATTCATGAGCGGATACATATTTGAATGTATTTAGAAAAATAAACAAATAGGGGTT
CCGCGCACATTTCCCCGAAAAGTGCCACCTAAATTGTAAGCGTTAATATTTTGTTAAAATTCGCGTTAAA
TTTTTGTTAAATCAGCTCATTTTTTAACCAATAGGCCGAAATCGGCAAAATCCCTTATAAATCAAAAGAA
TAGACCGAGATAGGGT
[37 nt withheld, positions 7367-7403]
AAAGAACGTGGACTCCAACGTCAAAGG
[49 nt withheld, positions 7431-7479]
T
[91 nt withheld, positions 7481-7571]
G
[124 nt withheld, positions 7573-7696]
CCCATT
Features (pLannotate 1.2.2; 19 found; start..end, strand, type, name):
     31..78      -  terminator     T7 terminator: transcription terminator for bacteriophage T7 RNA polymerase
     86..135     -  CDS            SET1 (fragment): solubility-enhancement tag derived from T7 phage gene 10B
    145..162     -  CDS            9xHis (fragment): 9xHis affinity tag
   1687..2637    -  CDS            prs: KPRS_BACSU - Experimental evidence at protein level: Swiss-Prot protein existence level 1. Involved in the biosynthesis of the central metabolite phospho-alpha-D-ribosyl-1-pyrophosphate (PRPP) via the transfer of pyrophosphoryl group from ATP to 1-hydroxyl of ribose-5-phosphate (Rib- 5-P). From Bacillus subtilis (strain 168).
   2648..2670    -  RBS            RBS: efficient ribosome binding site from bacteriophage T7 gene 10 (Olins and Rangwala, 1989)
   2685..2709    -  protein_bind   lac operator: The lac repressor binds to the lac operator to inhibit transcription in E. coli. This inhibition can be relieved by adding lactose or isopropyl-β-D-thiogalactopyranoside (IPTG). lac repressor encoded by lacI
   2710..2728    -  promoter       T7 promoter: promoter for bacteriophage T7 RNA polymerase
   2750..3029    +  CDS            TcR (fragment): tetracycline efflux protein; tet; confers resistance to tetracycline
   3037..3114    +  promoter       lacI promoter: lacI
   3115..4197    +  CDS            lacI: lac repressor; lacI; The lac repressor binds to the lac operator to inhibit transcription in E. coli. This inhibition can be relieved by adding lactose or isopropyl-β-D-thiogalactopyranoside (IPTG).
   4210..4231    +  protein_bind   CAP binding site: CAP binding activates transcription in the presence of cAMP. E. coli catabolite activator protein
   4246..4537    +  CDS            TcR (fragment): tetracycline efflux protein; tet; confers resistance to tetracycline
   4609..4989    -  CDS            YPB1_ECOLX: Protein predicted: Swiss-Prot protein existence level 4. From Escherichia coli.
   5006..5197    +  CDS            rop: Rop protein, which maintains plasmids at low copy number; rop
   5299..5438    +  misc_feature   bom: basis of mobility region from pBR322
   5624..6212    -  rep_origin     ori: high-copy-number ColE1/pMB1/pBR322/pUC origin of replication
   6334..7149    +  CDS            KanR: aminoglycoside phosphotransferase; aph(3')-Ia; confers resistance to kanamycin in bacteria or G418 (Geneticin®) in eukaryotes
   7158..7215    -  promoter       AmpR promoter (fragment): bla
   7268..7696    -  rep_origin     f1 ori (sequence partly withheld): f1 bacteriophage origin of replication; arrow indicates direction of (+) strand synthesis
