[The description below was written by a language model from this plasmid's Addgene catalogue record and pLannotate feature annotations shown in this document.]
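Description:
pET28a-baPrs-hdNadV is a bacterial expression plasmid of about 7.7 kb built on the pET-28a(+) backbone for co-expression of two enzymes in Escherichia coli. It replicates from a ColE1/pBR322-type origin accompanied by the rop gene and the bom region, consistent with the low copy number recorded, and it is selected with kanamycin through the aph(3')-Ia (KanR) gene. An f1 origin is also present. The plasmid carries lacI under its own promoter, and the lac repressor it encodes acts on the lac operator placed next to the T7 promoter. Expression therefore depends on a host that supplies T7 RNA polymerase and is inducible with IPTG.

The payload is a bicistronic cassette driven by the single T7 promoter/lac operator and closed by the T7 terminator. The first cistron, cloned between XbaI and NcoI and preceded by the T7 gene 10 ribosome binding site, is prs, encoding phosphoribosyl pyrophosphate synthetase from Bacillus amyloliquefaciens. It carries an L135I substitution that the depositor introduced to remove allosteric regulation of the enzyme. The second cistron, cloned between NcoI and XhoI, is nadV from Haemophilus ducreyi, encoding a putative nicotinamide phosphoribosyltransferase. The automated annotation does not label nadV, but an unannotated stretch of roughly 1.5 kb between prs and the downstream His-tag sequence matches its expected position and size. Whether the vector's C-terminal His tag is fused in frame to NadV is not stated, and no second ribosome binding site is annotated. The two sequence records (depositor and sequencing result) give essentially the same feature map.

PRS generates PRPP, the substrate that NadV combines with nicotinamide, and the associated publication concerns production of beta-nicotinamide mononucleotide (NMN) in E. coli.
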