Addgene plasmid #91950: pET28a-baPrs-hdNadV
Purpose: pET28a-baPrs-hdNadV is a bicistronic vector designed for the simultaneous expression of PRS from Bacillus amyloliquefaciens and NadV from Haemophilus ducreyi
Depositing lab: George Cătălin Marinescu. Depositing organization: Asociatia Independent Research. Publication: beta-nicotinamide mononucleotide (NMN) production in Escherichia coli. Marinescu GC, Popescu RG, Stoian G, Dinischiotu A. Sci Rep. 2018 Aug 16;8(1):12278. doi: 10.1038/s41598-018-30792-0. PubMed 30115969.
Backbone
  Vector backbone: pET-28 a (+)
  Backbone size w/o insert (bp): 5192
  Total vector size (bp): 7706
  Vector type: Bacterial Expression
Growth in bacteria
  Bacterial resistance: Kanamycin, 50 μg/mL
  Growth temperature: 37°C
  Growth strain: DH5alpha
  Copy number: Low Copy
Gene/Insert 1
  Gene/Insert name: Putative Nicotinamide Phosphoribosyl Transferase (alt name: nadV)
  Species: Haemophilus ducreyi, strain: ATCC 27722
  Insert size (bp): 1490
  GenBank ID: NC_005329.1 NC_005329.1
  Entrez Gene: nadV (a.k.a. PNAD10009)
  Promoter: T7
  Cloning method: Restriction Enzyme; 5′ cloning site NcoI (unknown if destroyed); 3′ cloning site XhoI (unknown if destroyed)
  Sequencing primers: 5′ TAATACGACTCACTATAGGG
Gene/Insert 2
  Gene/Insert name: Phosphoribosyl Pyrophosphate Synthetases (alt name: PRS)
  Species: Bacillus amyloliquefaciens strain IAM1523
  Insert size (bp): 1024
  Mutation: changed Leucine 135 to Isoleucine
  GenBank ID: HQ636460.1 HQ636460.1
  Promoter: T7
  Cloning method: Restriction Enzyme; 5′ cloning site XbaI (unknown if destroyed); 3′ cloning site NcoI (unknown if destroyed)
  Sequencing primers: 5′ TAATACGACTCACTATAGGG
Terms and licenses: Academic/Nonprofit Terms; Industry Terms: Not Available to Industry
Depositor comments: The prs gene has L135I mutation (ctc to ata) in order to eliminate the alosteric regulation of phosphoribosyl pyrophosphate synthetase (Zakataeva et all., 2011).
How to cite: pET28a-baPrs-hdNadV was a gift from George Cătălin Marinescu (Addgene plasmid # 91950 ; http://n2t.net/addgene:91950 ; RRID:Addgene_91950)
